Addgene plasmid #186831: pCAGGS-FLAG-BMAL1-S513A
Purpose: Expresses FLAG-BMAL1-S513A in mammalian cells
Depositing lab: Hung-Chun Chang. Depositing organization: Center for Excellence in Brain Science and Intelligence Technology, Chinese Academy of Sciences. Publication: ISX-9 potentiates CaMKIIdelta-mediated BMAL1 activation to enhance circadian amplitude. Li H, Ou J, Li Y, Xu N, Li Q, Wu P, Peng C, Tang YC, Chang HC. Commun Biol. 2022 Jul 28;5(1):750. doi: 10.1038/s42003-022-03725-x. PubMed 35902736.
Backbone
  Vector backbone: pCAGGS
  Total vector size (bp): 6701
  Vector type: Mammalian Expression
Growth in bacteria
  Bacterial resistance: Ampicillin, 100 μg/mL
  Growth temperature: 37°C
  Growth strain: DH5alpha
  Copy number: High Copy
Gene/Insert
  Gene/Insert name: bmal1
  Species: M. musculus (mouse)
  Insert size (bp): 1878
  Mutation: changed Serine 513 to Alanine
  GenBank ID: NM_007489.4
  Entrez Gene: Bmal1 (a.k.a. Arnt3, Arntl, BMAL1b, MOP3, bHLHe5, bmal1b')
  Tag / fusion protein: FLAG (N terminal on backbone)
Terms and licenses: Academic/Nonprofit Terms; Industry Terms: Not Available to Industry
How to cite: pCAGGS-FLAG-BMAL1-S513A was a gift from Hung-Chun Chang (Addgene plasmid # 186831 ; http://n2t.net/addgene:186831 ; RRID:Addgene_186831)
