[The description below was written by a language model from this plasmid's Addgene catalogue record and pLannotate feature annotations shown in this document.]
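Description:
pCAGGS-FLAG-BMAL1-S513A is a mammalian expression plasmid of about 6.7 kb built on the pCAGGS backbone. It is maintained in E. coli through a high-copy ColE1/pUC-type origin and selected with ampicillin via the β-lactamase (AmpR) gene and its own promoter. The backbone also carries an SV40 origin of replication, which can support episomal amplification in cells that supply SV40 large T antigen. An SV40 poly(A) signal and remnants of lac promoter/operator and lacI sequence are also present, and these have no role in expressing the insert.

The payload is the mouse Bmal1 (Arntl) coding sequence, roughly 1.9 kb, in which serine 513 has been changed to alanine. This substitution removes a potential phosphorylation site. The automated annotation matches the open reading frame to the human BMAL1 protein entry, but the catalogue lists the insert as mouse, and the match probably reflects close homology. Transcription is driven by the composite CAG promoter, made up of the CMV immediate-early enhancer, the chicken β-actin promoter and a chimeric β-actin/β-globin intron. This arrangement gives strong constitutive expression in many mammalian cell types. A short FLAG epitope sits immediately upstream of the coding sequence; it is annotated as a fragment of 3xFLAG and is consistent in length with a single copy, giving an N-terminally tagged protein. The small HBB fragments flanking the cassette are rabbit β-globin exon remnants typical of pCAGGS, and the transcript ends at the rabbit β-globin polyadenylation signal.

BMAL1 is a core transcriptional activator of the circadian clock. The associated publication concerns CaMKIIδ-mediated activation of BMAL1, so the construct is probably a non-phosphorylatable mutant for comparison with wild-type protein in transfected cells. The FLAG tag allows detection or immunoprecipitation.
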