Features (pLannotate 1.2.2; 19 found; start..end, strand, type, name):
      5..384     +  enhancer       CMV enhancer: human cytomegalovirus immediate early enhancer
    386..661     +  promoter       chicken β-actin promoter: No description available
    662..1678    +  intron         chimeric intron: chimera between introns from chicken β-actin and rabbit β-globin
   1676..1735    +  CDS            HBB (fragment): HBB_LEPEU - Experimental evidence at protein level: Swiss-Prot protein existence level 1. Involved in oxygen transport from the lung to the various peripheral tissues. From Lepus europaeus (European hare).
   1739..1762    +  CDS            3xFLAG (fragment): three tandem FLAG® epitope tags
   1772..3646    +  CDS            ARNTL: BMAL1_HUMAN - Also known as BHLHE5, BMAL1, MOP3, PASD3. Experimental evidence at protein level: Swiss-Prot protein existence level 1. Transcriptional activator which forms a core component of the circadian clock. The circadian clock, an internal time-keeping system, regulates various physiological processes through the generation of approximately 24 hour circadian rhythms in gene expression, which are translated into rhythms in metabolism and behavior. It is derived from the Latin roots 'circa' (about) and 'diem' (day) and acts as an important regulator of a wide array of physiological functio
   3650..3727    +  CDS            HBB (fragment): HBB_PONPY - Experimental evidence at transcript level: Swiss-Prot protein existence level 2. Involved in oxygen transport from the lung to the various peripheral tissues. From Pongo pygmaeus (Bornean orangutan).
   3798..3853    +  polyA_signal   β-globin poly(A) signal: rabbit β-globin polyadenylation signal (Gil and Proudfoot, 1987)
   4238..4254    -  protein_bind   lac operator: The lac repressor binds to the lac operator to inhibit transcription in E. coli. This inhibition can be relieved by adding lactose or isopropyl-β-D-thiogalactopyranoside (IPTG). lac repressor encoded by lacI
   4262..4292    -  promoter       lac promoter: promoter for the E. coli lac operon
   4307..4328    -  protein_bind   CAP binding site: CAP binding activates transcription in the presence of cAMP. E. coli catabolite activator protein
   4341..4380    -  CDS            lacI (fragment): lac repressor; lacI; The lac repressor binds to the lac operator to inhibit transcription in E. coli. This inhibition can be relieved by adding lactose or isopropyl-β-D-thiogalactopyranoside (IPTG).
   4387..4409    +  promoter       SV40 promoter (fragment): SV40 enhancer and early promoter
   4433..4568    +  rep_origin     SV40 ori: SV40 origin of replication
   4588..4722    +  polyA_signal   SV40 poly(A) signal: SV40 polyadenylation signal
   4724..4778    -  CDS            lacI (fragment): lac repressor; lacI; The lac repressor binds to the lac operator to inhibit transcription in E. coli. This inhibition can be relieved by adding lactose or isopropyl-β-D-thiogalactopyranoside (IPTG).
   4961..5549    -  rep_origin     ori: high-copy-number ColE1/pMB1/pBR322/pUC origin of replication
   5720..6580    -  CDS            AmpR: β-lactamase; bla; confers resistance to ampicillin, carbenicillin, and related antibiotics
   6581..6685    -  promoter       AmpR promoter: bla
>Addgene plasmid #186831 | pCAGGS-FLAG-BMAL1-S513A | addgene full sequence | sequence record 370033 | Addgene NGS Result
GGTCGACATTGATTATTGACTAGTTATTAATAGTAATCAATTACGGGGTCATTAGTTCATAGCCCATATA
TGGAGTTCCGCGTTACATAACTTACGGTAAATGGCCCGCCTGGCTGACCGCCCAACGACCCCCGCCCATT
GACGTCAATAATGACGTATGTTCCCATAGTAACGCCAATAGGGACTTTCCATTGACGTCAATGGGTGGAG
TATTTACGGTAAACTGCCCACTTGGCAGTACATCAAGTGTATCATATGCCAAGTACGCCCCCTATTGACG
TCAATGACGGTAAATGGCCCGCCTGGCATTATGCCCAGTACATGACCTTATGGGACTTTCCTACTTGGCA
GTACATCTACGTATTAGTCATCGCTATTACCATGGTCGAGGTGAGCCCCACGTTCTGCTTCACTCTCCCC
ATCTCCCCCCCCTCCCCACCCCCAATTTTGTATTTATTTATTTTTTAATTATTTTGTGCAGCGATGGGGG
CGGGGGGGGGGGGGGGGCGCGCCRGGSGGGGSGGGGSGGGGSGRGGGGSGGGGSGGGGSGAGGCGGAGAG
GTGCGGCGGCAGCCAATCAGAGCGGCGCGCTCCGAAAGTTTCCTTTTATGGCGAGGCGGCGGCGGCGGCG
GCCCTATAAAAAGCGAAGCGCGCGGCGGGCGGGAGTCGCTGCGCGCTGCCTTCGCCCCGTGCCCCGCTCC
GCCGCCGCCTCGCGCCGCCCGCCCCGGCTCTGACTGACCGCGTTACTCCCACAGGTGAGCGGGCGGGACG
GCCCTTCTCCTCCGGGCTGTAATTAGCGCTTGGTTTAATGACGGCTTGTTTCTTTTCTGTGGCTGCGTGA
AAGCCTTGAGGGGCTCCGGGAGGGCCCTTTGTGCGGGGGGAGCGGCTCGGGGGGTGCGTGCGTGTGTGTG
TGCGTGGGGAGCGCCGCGTGCGGCTCCGCGCTGCCCGGCGGCTGTGAGCGCTGCGGGCGCGGCGCGGGGC
TTTGTGCGCTCCGCAGTGTGCGCGAGGGGAGCGCGGCCGGGGGCGGTGCCCCGCGGTGCGGGGGGGGCTG
CGAGGGGAACAAAGGCTGCGTGCGGGGTGTGTGCGTGGGGGGGTGAGCAGGGGGTGTGGGCGCGTCGGTC
GGGCTGCAACCCCCCCTGCACCCCCCTCCCCGAGTTGCTGAGCACGGCCCGGCTTCGGGTGCGGGGCTCC
GTACGGGGCGTGGCGCGGGGCTCGCCGTGCCGGGCGGGGGGTGGCGGCAGGTGGGGGTGCCGGGCGGGGC
GGGGCCGCCTCGGGCCGGGGAGGGCTCGGGGGAGGGGCGCGGCGGCCCCCGGAGCGCCGGCGGCTGTCGA
GGCGCGGCGAGCCGCAGCCATTGCCTTTTATGGTAATCGTGCGAGAGGGCGCAGGGACTTCCTTTGTCCC
AAATCTGTGCGGAGCCGAAATCTGGGAGGCGCCGCCGCACCCCCTCTAGCGGGCGCGGGGCGAAGCGGTG
CGGCGCCGGCAGGAAGGAAATGGGCGGGGAGGGCCTTCGTGCGTCGCCGCGCCGCCGTCCCCTTCTCCCT
CTCCAGCCTCGGGGCTGTCCGCGGGGGGACGGCTGCCTTCGGGGGGGACGGGGCAGGGCGGGGTTCGGCT
TCTGGCGTGTGACCGGCGGCTCTAGAGCCTCTGCTAACCATGTTCATGCCTTCTTCTTTTTCCTACAGCT
CCTGGGCAACGTGCTGGTTATTGTGCTGTCTCATCATTTTGGCAAAGAATTCACCATGGATTACAAGGAT
GACGACGATAAGTGCGGCCGCGCGGACCAGAGAATGGACATTTCCTCAACCATCAGCGACTTCATGTCTC
CGGGCCCCACCGACCTACTCTCCGGTTCCCTGGGCACCAGTGGTGTGGACTGCAATCGCAAGAGGAAAGG
CAGTGCCACTGACTACCAAGAAAGTATGGACACAGACAAAGATGACCCTCATGGAAGGTTAGAATATGCA
GAACACCAAGGAAGGATCAAGAATGCAAGGGAGGCCCACAGTCAGATTGAAAAGAGGCGTCGGGACAAAA
TGAACAGTTTCATTGATGAATTGGCTTCTTTGGTACCAACATGCAATGCAATGTCCAGGAAGTTAGATAA
ACTCACCGTGCTAAGGATGGCTGTTCAGCACATGAAAACTTTGAGAGGTGCCACCAACCCATACACAGAA
GCAAACTACAAGCCAACATTTCTATCAGATGACGAACTGAAACACCTAATTCTCAGGGCAGCAGATGGAT
TTTTGTTTGTCGTAGGATGTGACCGAGGGAAGATCCTCTTTGTCTCCGAGTCTGTCTTCAAGATCCTCAA
TTATAGCCAGAATGACCTTATTGGCCAGAGCTTGTTTGACTACCTGCATCCAAAAGATATTGCCAAAGTT
AAGGAACAGCTATCTTCCTCGGACACTGCGCCCCGGGAGCGACTCATTGATGCCAAGACTGGACTTCCGG
TTAAAACGGATATAACCCCTGGGCCCTCCCGGCTATGCTCTGGAGCCCGCCGCTCTTTCTTCTGTAGAAT
GAAGTGCAACAGGCCTTCAGTAAAGGTGGAAGATAAGGACTTCGCCTCTACCTGTTCAAAGAAAAAAGCA
GATCGAAAAAGCTTCTGCACAATCCACAGCACAGGCTATTTGAAAAGCTGGCCACCCACGAAGATGGGGC
TGGACGAAGACAATGAGCCAGACAACGAGGGCTGCAACCTCAGCTGCCTCGTTGCAATCGGGCGCCTGCA
CTCGCACATGGTTCCACAACCAGCGAACGGGGAAATACGGGTGAAATCTATGGAGTACGTTTCTCGACAC
GCAATAGATGGGAAATTTGTTTTTGTAGATCAGAGGGCGACAGCTATTTTGGCGTATCTACCACAGGAAC
TTCTAGGTACATCATGTTATGAGTATTTTCATCAAGACGACATAGGACACCTCGCAGAATGTCACAGGCA
AGTTTTACAGACAAGAGAAAAGATCACAACTAATTGCTATAAGTTTAAGATCAAAGATGGTTCTTTTATC
ACGCTACGAAGTCGATGGTTCAGTTTCATGAACCCGTGGACCAAGGAAGTTGAATACATTGTCTCAACCA
ACACTGTTGTTTTAGCCAATGTCCTGGAAGGCGGGGACCCAACCTTCCCGCAGCTAACAGCACCCCCCCA
CAGCATGGACAGCATGCTGCCCTCTGGAGAAGGTGGCCCAAAGAGGACTCATCCCACTGTCCCAGGCATT
CCAGGGGGAACCAGAGCCGGAGCAGGAAAAATAGGTCGAATGATCGCGGAGGAAATCATGGAAATCCACA
GGATAAGAGGGTCAGCGCCTTCCAGCTGTGGCTCCAGCCCGCTGAACATCACAAGTACGCCTCCCCCTGA
TGCCTCTTCTCCAGGAGGCAAGAAGATTCTAAATGGAGGGACTCCAGACATTCCTTCCACTGGACTATTA
CCAGGGCAGGCTCAGGAGACCCCAGGGTATCCCTATTCTGATAGTTCTTCTATTCTTGGTGAGAACCCCC
ACATAGGCATCGATATGATAGATAACGACCAAGGATCAAGTAGTCCCAGTAACGATGAGGCAGCAATGGC
TGTCATCATGAGCCTCTTGGAAGCAGATGCGGGGCTGGGTGGCCCCGTTGACTTTAGTGACTTGCCATGG
CCGCTGTAGGAATTCACTCCTCAGGTGCAGGCTGCCTATCAGAAGGTGGTGGCTGGTGTGGCCAATGCCC
TGGCTCACAAATACCACTGAGATCTTTTTCCCTCTGCCAAAAATTATGGGGACATCATGAAGCCCCTTGA
GCATCTGACTTCTGGCTAATAAAGGAAATTTATTTTCATTGCAATAGTGTGTTGGAATTTTTTGTGTCTC
TCACTCGGAAGGACATATGGGAGGGCAAATCATTTAAAACATCAGAATGAGTATTTGGTTTAGAGTTTGG
CAACATATGCCCATATGCTGGCTGCCATGAACAAAGGTTGGCTATAAAGAGGTCATCAGTATATGAAACA
GCCCCCTGCTGTCCATTCCTTATTCCATAGAAAAGCCTTGACTTGAGGTTAGATTTTTTTTATATTTTGT
TTTGTGTTATTTTTTTCTTTAACATCCCTAAAATTTTCCTTACATGTTTTACTAGCCAGATTTTTCCTCC
TCTCCTGACTACTCCCAGTCATAGCTGTCCCTCTTCTCTTATGGAGATCCCTCGACCTGCAGCCCAAGCT
TGGCGTAATCATGGTCATAGCTGTTTCCTGTGTGAAATTGTTATCCGCTCACAATTCCACACAACATACG
AGCCGGAAGCATAAAGTGTAAAGCCTGGGGTGCCTAATGAGTGAGCTAACTCACATTAATTGCGTTGCGC
TCACTGCCCGCTTTCCAGTCGGGAAACCTGTCGTGCCAGCGGATCCGCATCTCAATTAGTCAGCAACCAT
AGTCCCGCCCCTAACTCCGCCCATCCCGCCCCTAACTCCGCCCAGTTCCGCCCATTCTCCGCCCCATGGC
TGACTAATTTTTTTTATTTATGCAGAGGCCGAGGCCGCCTCGGCCTCTGAGCTATTCCAGAAGTAGTGAG
GAGGCTTTTTTGGAGGCCTAGGCTTTTGCAAAAAGCTAACTTGTTTATTGCAGCTTATAATGGTTACAAA
TAAAGCAATAGCATCACAAATTTCACAAATAAAGCATTTTTTTCACTGCATTCTAGTTGTGGTTTGTCCA
AACTCATCAATGTATCTTATCATGTCTGGATCCGCTGCATTAATGAATCGGCCAACGCGCGGGGAGAGGC
GGTTTGCGTATTGGGCGCTCTTCCGCTTCCTCGCTCACTGACTCGCTGCGCTCGGTCGTTCGGCTGCGGC
GAGCGGTATCAGCTCACTCAAAGGCGGTAATACGGTTATCCACAGAATCAGGGGATAACGCAGGAAAGAA
CATGTGAGCAAAAGGCCAGCAAAAGGCCAGGAACCGTAAAAAGGCCGCGTTGCTGGCGTTTTTCCATAGG
CTCCGCCCCCCTGACGAGCATCACAAAAATCGACGCTCAAGTCAGAGGTGGCGAAACCCGACAGGACTAT
AAAGATACCAGGCGTTTCCCCCTGGAAGCTCCCTCGTGCGCTCTCCTGTTCCGACCCTGCCGCTTACCGG
ATACCTGTCCGCCTTTCTCCCTTCGGGAAGCGTGGCGCTTTCTCATAGCTCACGCTGTAGGTATCTCAGT
TCGGTGTAGGTCGTTCGCTCCAAGCTGGGCTGTGTGCACGAACCCCCCGTTCAGCCCGACCGCTGCGCCT
TATCCGGTAACTATCGTCTTGAGTCCAACCCGGTAAGACACGACTTATCGCCACTGGCAGCAGCCACTGG
TAACAGGATTAGCAGAGCGAGGTATGTAGGCGGTGCTACAGAGTTCTTGAAGTGGTGGCCTAACTACGGC
TACACTAGAAGAACAGTATTTGGTATCTGCGCTCTGCTGAAGCCAGTTACCTTCGGAAAAAGAGTTGGTA
GCTCTTGATCCGGCAAACAAACCACCGCTGGTAGCGGTGGTTTTTTTGTTTGCAAGCAGCAGATTACGCG
CAGAAAAAAAGGATCTCAAGAAGATCCTTTGATCTTTTCTACGGGGTCTGACGCTCAGTGGAACGAAAAC
TCACGTTAAGGGATTTTGGTCATGAGATTATCAAAAAGGATCTTCACCTAGATCCTTTTAAATTAAAAAT
GAAGTTTTAAATCAATCTAAAGTATATATGAGTAAACTTGGTCTGACAGTTACCAATGCTTAATCAGTGA
GGCACCTATCTCAGCGATCTGTCTATTTCGTTCATCCATAGTTGCCTGACTCCCCGTCGTGTAGATAACT
ACGATACGGGAGGGCTTACCATCTGGCCCCAGTGCTGCAATGATACCGCGAGACCCACGCTCACCGGCTC
CAGATTTATCAGCAATAAACCAGCCAGCCGGAAGGGCCGAGCGCAGAAGTGGTCCTGCAACTTTATCCGC
CTCCATCCAGTCTATTAATTGTTGCCGGGAAGCTAGAGTAAGTAGTTCGCCAGTTAATAGTTTGCGCAAC
GTTGTTGCCATTGCTACAGGCATCGTGGTGTCACGCTCGTCGTTTGGTATGGCTTCATTCAGCTCCGGTT
CCCAACGATCAAGGCGAGTTACATGATCCCCCATGTTGTGCAAAAAAGCGGTTAGCTCCTTCGGTCCTCC
GATCGTTGTCAGAAGTAAGTTGGCCGCAGTGTTATCACTCATGGTTATGGCAGCACTGCATAATTCTCTT
ACTGTCATGCCATCCGTAAGATGCTTTTCTGTGACTGGTGAGTACTCAACCAAGTCATTCTGAGAATAGT
GTATGCGGCGACCGAGTTGCTCTTGCCCGGCGTCAATACGGGATAATACCGCGCCACATAGCAGAACTTT
AAAAGTGCTCATCATTGGAAAACGTTCTTCGGGGCGAAAACTCTCAAGGATCTTACCGCTGTTGAGATCC
AGTTCGATGTAACCCACTCGTGCACCCAACTGATCTTCAGCATCTTTTACTTTCACCAGCGTTTCTGGGT
GAGCAAAAACAGGAAGGCAAAATGCCGCAAAAAAGGGAATAAGGGCGACACGGAAATGTTGAATACTCAT
ACTCTTCCTTTTTCAATATTATTGAAGCATTTATCAGGGTTATTGTCTCATGAGCGGATACATATTTGAA
TGTATTTAGAAAAATAAACAAATAGGGGTTCCGCGCACATTTCCCCGAAAAGTGCCACCTG
